>Addgene plasmid #76337 | N4BP2 gRNA (BRDN0001146515) | addgene full sequence | sequence record 185648 | Addgene Assembled Sequence
CCCGGGTGCAAAGATGGATAAAGTTTTAAACAGAGAGGAATCTTTGCAGCTAATGGACCTTCTAGGTCTT
GAAAGGAGTGGGAATTGGCTCCGGTGCCCGTCAGTGGGCAGAGCGCACATCGCCCACAGTCCCCGAGAAG
TTGGGGGGAGGGGTCGGCAATTGATCCGGTGCCTAGAGAAGGTGGCGCGGGGTAAACTGGGAAAGTGATG
TCGTGTACTGGCTCCGCCTTTTTCCCGAGGGTGGGGGAGAACCGTATATAAGTGCAGTAGTCGCCGTGAA
CGTTCTTTTTCGCAACGGGTTTGCCGCCAGAACACAGGTAAGTGCCGTGTGTGGTTCCCGCGGGCCTGGC
CTCTTTACGGGTTATGGCCCTTGCGTGCCTTGAATTACTTCCACCTGGCTGCAGTACGTGATTCTTGATC
CCGAGCTTCGGGTTGGAAGTGGGTGGGAGAGTTCGAGGCCTTGCGCTTAAGGAGCCCCTTCGCCTCGTGC
TTGAGTTGAGGCCTGGCCTGGGCGCTGGGGCCGCCGCGTGCGAATCTGGTGGCACCTTCGCGCCTGTCTC
GCTGCTTTCGATAAGTCTCTAGCCATTTAAAATTTTTGATGACCTGCTGCGACGCTTTTTTTCTGGCAAG
ATAGTCTTGTAAATGCGGGCCAAGATCTGCACACTGGTATTTCGGTTTTTGGGGCCGCGGGCGGCGACGG
GGCCCGTGCGTCCCAGCGCACATGTTCGGCGAGGCGGGGCCTGCGAGCGCGGCCACCGAGAATCGGACGG
GGGTAGTCTCAAGCTGGCCGGCCTGCTCTGGTGCCTGGCCTCGCGCCGCCGTGTATCGCCCCGCCCTGGG
CGGCAAGGCTGGCCCGGTCGGCACCAGTTGCGTGAGCGGAAAGATGGCCGCTTCCCGGCCCTGCTGCAGG
GAGCTCAAAATGGAGGACGCGGCGCTCGGGAGAGCGGGCGGGTGAGTCACCCACACAAAGGAAAAGGGCC
TTTCCGTCCTCAGCCGTCGCTTCATGTGACTCCACGGAGTACCGGGCGCCGTCCAGGCACCTCGATTAGT
TCTCGAGCTTTTGGAGTACGTCGTCTTTAGGTTGGGGGGAGGGGTTTTATGCGATGGAGTTTCCCCACAC
TGAGTGGGTGGAGACTGAAGTTAGGCCAGCTTGGCACTTGATGTAATTCTCCTTGGAATTTGCCCTTTTT
GAGTTTGGATCTTGGTTCATTCTCAAGCCTCAGACAGTGGTTCAAAGTTTTTTTCTTCCATTTCAGGTGT
CGTGACGTACGGCCACCATGACCGAGTACAAGCCCACGGTGCGCCTCGCCACCCGCGACGACGTCCCCAG
GGCCGTACGCACCCTCGCCGCCGCGTTCGCCGACTACCCCGCCACGCGCCACACCGTCGATCCGGACCGC
CACATCGAGCGGGTCACCGAGCTGCAAGAACTCTTCCTCACGCGCGTCGGGCTCGACATCGGCAAGGTGT
GGGTCGCGGACGACGGCGCCGCCGTGGCGGTCTGGACCACGCCGGAGAGCGTCGAAGCGGGGGCGGTGTT
CGCCGAGATCGGCCCGCGCATGGCCGAGTTGAGCGGTTCCCGGCTGGCCGCGCAGCAACAGATGGAAGGC
CTCCTGGCGCCGCACCGGCCCAAGGAGCCCGCGTGGTTCCTGGCCACCGTCGGAGTCTCGCCCGACCACC
AGGGCAAGGGTCTGGGCAGCGCCGTCGTGCTCCCCGGAGTGGAGGCGGCCGAGCGCGCCGGGGTGCCCGC
CTTCCTGGAGACCTCCGCGCCCCGCAACCTCCCCTTCTACGAGCGGCTCGGCTTCACCGTCACCGCCGAC
GTCGAGGTGCCCGAAGGACCGCGCACCTGGTGCATGACCCGCAAGCCCGGTGCCTGAACGCGTTAAGTCG
ACAATCAACCTCTGGATTACAAAATTTGTGAAAGATTGACTGGTATTCTTAACTATGTTGCTCCTTTTAC
GCTATGTGGATACGCTGCTTTAATGCCTTTGTATCATGCTATTGCTTCCCGTATGGCTTTCATTTTCTCC
TCCTTGTATAAATCCTGGTTGCTGTCTCTTTATGAGGAGTTGTGGCCCGTTGTCAGGCAACGTGGCGTGG
TGTGCACTGTGTTTGCTGACGCAACCCCCACTGGTTGGGGCATTGCCACCACCTGTCAGCTCCTTTCCGG
GACTTTCGCTTTCCCCCTCCCTATTGCCACGGCGGAACTCATCGCCGCCTGCCTTGCCCGCTGCTGGACA
GGGGCTCGGCTGTTGGGCACTGACAATTCCGTGGTGTTGTCGGGGAAATCATCGTCCTTTCCTTGGCTGC
TCGCCTGTGTTGCCACCTGGATTCTGCGCGGGACGTCCTTCTGCTACGTCCCTTCGGCCCTCAATCCAGC
GGACCTTCCTTCCCGCGGCCTGCTGCCGGCTCTGCGGCCTCTTCCGCGTCTTCGCCTTCGCCCTCAGACG
AGTCGGATCTCCCTTTGGGCCGCCTCCCCGCGTCGACTTTAAGACCAATGACTTACAAGGCAGCTGTAGA
TCTTAGCCACTTTTTAAAAGAAAAGGGGGGACTGGAAGGGCTAATTCACTCCCAACGAAGACAAGATCTG
CTTTTTGCTTGTACTGGGTCTCTCTGGTTAGACCAGATCTGAGCCTGGGAGCTCTCTGGCTAACTAGGGA
ACCCACTGCTTAAGCCTCAATAAAGCTTGCCTTGAGTGCTTCAAGTAGTGTGTGCCCGTCTGTTGTGTGA
CTCTGGTAACTAGAGATCCCTCAGACCCTTTTAGTCAGTGTGGAAAATCTCTAGCAGTACGTATAGTAGT
TCATGTCATCTTATTATTCAGTATTTATAACTTGCAAAGAAATGAATATCAGAGAGTGAGAGGAACTTGT
TTATTGCAGCTTATAATGGTTACAAATAAAGCAATAGCATCACAAATTTCACAAATAAAGCATTTTTTTC
ACTGCATTCTAGTTGTGGTTTGTCCAAACTCATCAATGTATCTTATCATGTCTGGCTCTAGCTATCCCGC
CCCTAACTCCGCCCATCCCGCCCCTAACTCCGCCCAGTTCCGCCCATTCTCCGCCCCATGGCTGACTAAT
TTTTTTTATTTATGCAGAGGCCGAGGCCGCCTCGGCCTCTGAGCTATTCCAGAAGTAGTGAGGAGGCTTT
TTTGGAGGCCTAGGGACGTACCCAATTCGCCCTATAGTGAGTCGTATTACGCGCGCTCACTGGCCGTCGT
TTTACAACGTCGTGACTGGGAAAACCCTGGCGTTACCCAACTTAATCGCCTTGCAGCACATCCCCCTTTC
GCCAGCTGGCGTAATAGCGAAGAGGCCCGCACCGATCGCCCTTCCCAACAGTTGCGCAGCCTGAATGGCG
AATGGG
[124 nt withheld, positions 3367-3490]
C
[91 nt withheld, positions 3492-3582]
A
[49 nt withheld, positions 3584-3632]
CCTTTGACGTTGGAGTCCACGTTCTTT
[37 nt withheld, positions 3660-3696]
ACCCTATCTCGGTCTATTCTTTTGATTTATAAGGGATTTTGCCGATTTCGGCCTATTGGTTAAAAAATGA
GCTGATTTAACAAAAATTTAACGCGAATTTTAACAAAATATTAACGCTTACAATTTAGGTGGCACTTTTC
GGGGAAATGTGCGCGGAACCCCTATTTGTTTATTTTTCTAAATACATTCAAATATGTATCCGCTCATGAG
ACAATAACCCTGATAAATGCTTCAATAATATTGAAAAAGGAAGAGTATGAGTATTCAACATTTCCGTGTC
GCCCTTATTCCCTTTTTTGCGGCATTTTGCCTTCCTGTTTTTGCTCACCCAGAAACGCTGGTGAAAGTAA
AAGATGCTGAAGATCAGTTGGGTGCACGAGTGGGTTACATCGAACTGGATCTCAACAGCGGTAAGATCCT
TGAGAGTTTTCGCCCCGAAGAACGTTTTCCAATGATGAGCACTTTTAAAGTTCTGCTATGTGGCGCGGTA
TTATCCCGTATTGACGCCGGGCAAGAGCAACTCGGTCGCCGCATACACTATTCTCAGAATGACTTGGTTG
AGTACTCACCAGTCACAGAAAAGCATCTTACGGATGGCATGACAGTAAGAGAATTATGCAGTGCTGCCAT
AACCATGAGTGATAACACTGCGGCCAACTTACTTCTGACAACGATCGGAGGACCGAAGGAGCTAACCGCT
TTTTTGCACAACATGGGGGATCATGTAACTCGCCTTGATCGTTGGGAACCGGAGCTGAATGAAGCCATAC
CAAACGACGAGCGTGACACCACGATGCCTGTAGCAATGGCAACAACGTTGCGCAAACTATTAACTGGCGA
ACTACTTACTCTAGCTTCCCGGCAACAATTAATAGACTGGATGGAGGCGGATAAAGTTGCAGGACCACTT
CTGCGCTCGGCCCTTCCGGCTGGCTGGTTTATTGCTGATAAATCTGGAGCCGGTGAGCGTGGGTCTCGCG
GTATCATTGCAGCACTGGGGCCAGATGGTAAGCCCTCCCGTATCGTAGTTATCTACACGACGGGGAGTCA
GGCAACTATGGATGAACGAAATAGACAGATCGCTGAGATAGGTGCCTCACTGATTAAGCATTGGTAACTG
TCAGACCAAGTTTACTCATATATACTTTAGATTGATTTAAAACTTCATTTTTAATTTAAAAGGATCTAGG
TGAAGATCCTTTTTGATAATCTCATGACCAAAATCCCTTAACGTGAGTTTTCGTTCCACTGAGCGTCAGA
CCCCGTAGAAAAGATCAAAGGATCTTCTTGAGATCCTTTTTTTCTGCGCGTAATCTGCTGCTTGCAAACA
AAAAAACCACCGCTACCAGCGGTGGTTTGTTTGCCGGATCAAGAGCTACCAACTCTTTTTCCGAAGGTAA
CTGGCTTCAGCAGAGCGCAGATACCAAATACTGTTCTTCTAGTGTAGCCGTAGTTAGGCCACCACTTCAA
GAACTCTGTAGCACCGCCTACATACCTCGCTCTGCTAATCCTGTTACCAGTGGCTGCTGCCAGTGGCGAT
AAGTCGTGTCTTACCGGGTTGGACTCAAGACGATAGTTACCGGATAAGGCGCAGCGGTCGGGCTGAACGG
GGGGTTCGTGCACACAGCCCAGCTTGGAGCGAACGACCTACACCGAACTGAGATACCTACAGCGTGAGCT
ATGAGAAAGCGCCACGCTTCCCGAAGGGAGAAAGGCGGACAGGTATCCGGTAAGCGGCAGGGTCGGAACA
GGAGAGCGCACGAGGGAGCTTCCAGGGGGAAACGCCTGGTATCTTTATAGTCCTGTCGGGTTTCGCCACC
TCTGACTTGAGCGTCGATTTTTGTGATGCTCGTCAGGGGGGCGGAGCCTATGGAAAAACGCCAGCAACGC
GGCCTTTTTACGGTTCCTGGCCTTTTGCTGGCCTTTTGCTCACATGTTCTTTCCTGCGTTATCCCCTGAT
TCTGTGGATAACCGTATTACCGCCTTTGAGTGAGCTGATACCGCTCGCCGCAGCCGAACGACCGAGCGCA
GCGAGTCAGTGAGCGAGGAAGCGGAAGAGCGCCCAATACGCAAACCGCCTCTCCCCGCGCGTTGGCCGAT
TCATTAATGCAGCTGGCACGACAGGTTTCCCGACTGGAAAGCGGGCAGTGAGCGCAACGCAATTAATGTG
AGTTAGCTCACTCATTAGGCACCCCAGGCTTTACACTTTATGCTTCCGGCTCGTATGTTGTGTGGAATTG
TGAGCGGATAACAATTTCACACAGGAAACAGCTATGACCATGATTACGCCAAGCGCGCAATTAACCCTCA
CTAAAGGGAACAAAAGCTGGAGCTGCAAGCTTAATGTAGTCTTATGCAATACTCTTGTAGTCTTGCAACA
TGGTAACGATGAGTTAGCAACATGCCTTACAAGGAGAGAAAAAGCACCGTGCATGCCGATTGGTGGAAGT
AAGGTGGTACGATCGTGCCTTATTAGGAAGGCAACAGACGGGTCTGACATGGATTGGACGAACCACTGAA
TTGCCGCATTGCAGAGATATTGTATTTAAGTGCCTAGCTCGATACATAAACGGGTCTCTCTGGTTAGACC
AGATCTGAGCCTGGGAGCTCTCTGGCTAACTAGGGAACCCACTGCTTAAGCCTCAATAAAGCTTGCCTTG
AGTGCTTCAAGTAGTGTGTGCCCGTCTGTTGTGTGACTCTGGTAACTAGAGATCCCTCAGACCCTTTTAG
TCAGTGTGGAAAATCTCTAGCAGTGGCGCCCGAACAGGGACTTGAAAGCGAAAGGGAAACCAGAGGAGCT
CTCTCGACGCAGGACTCGGCTTGCTGAAGCGCGCACGGCAAGAGGCGAGGGGCGGCGACTGGTGAGTACG
CCAAAAATTTTGACTAGCGGAGGCTAGAAGGAGAGAGATGGGTGCGAGAGCGTCAGTATTAAGCGGGGGA
GAATTAGATCGCGATGGGAAAAAATTCGGTTAAGGCCAGGGGGAAAGAAAAAATATAAATTAAAACATAT
AGTATGGGCAAGCAGGGAGCTAGAACGATTCGCAGTTAATCCTGGCCTGTTAGAAACATCAGAAGGCTGT
AGACAAATACTGGGACAGCTACAACCATCCCTTCAGACAGGATCAGAAGAACTTAGATCATTATATAATA
CAGTAGCAACCCTCTATTGTGTGCATCAAAGGATAGAGATAAAAGACACCAAGGAAGCTTTAGACAAGAT
AGAGGAAGAGCAAAACAAAAGTAAGACCACCGCACAGCAAGCGGCCGCTGATCTTCAGACCTGGAGGAGG
AGATATGAGGGACAATTGGAGAAGTGAATTATATAAATATAAAGTAGTAAAAATTGAACCATTAGGAGTA
GCACCCACCAAGGCAAAGAGAAGAGTGGTGCAGAGAGAAAAAAGAGCAGTGGGAATAGGAGCTTTGTTCC
TTGGGTTCTTGGGAGCAGCAGGAAGCACTATGGGCGCAGCGTCAATGACGCTGACGGTACAGGCCAGACA
ATTATTGTCTGGTATAGTGCAGCAGCAGAACAATTTGCTGAGGGCTATTGAGGCGCAACAGCATCTGTTG
CAACTCACAGTCTGGGGCATCAAGCAGCTCCAGGCAAGAATCCTGGCTGTGGAAAGATACCTAAAGGATC
AACAGCTCCTGGGGATTTGGGGTTGCTCTGGAAAACTCATTTGCACCACTGCTGTGCCTTGGAATGCTAG
TTGGAGTAATAAATCTCTGGAACAGATTTGGAATCACACGACCTGGATGGAGTGGGACAGAGAAATTAAC
AATTACACAAGCTTAATACACTCCTTAATTGAAGAATCGCAAAACCAGCAAGAAAAGAATGAACAAGAAT
TATTGGAATTAGATAAATGGGCAAGTTTGTGGAATTGGTTTAACATAACAAATTGGCTGTGGTATATAAA
ATTATTCATAATGATAGTAGGAGGCTTGGTAGGTTTAAGAATAGTTTTTGCTGTACTTTCTATAGTGAAT
AGAGTTAGGCAGGGATATTCACCATTATCGTTTCAGACCCACCTCCCAACCCCGAGGGGACCCAGAGAGG
GCCTATTTCCCATGATTCCTTCATATTTGCATATACGATACAAGGCTGTTAGAGAGATAATTAGAATTAA
TTTGACTGTAAACACAAAGATATTAGTACAAAATACGTGACGTAGAAAGTAATAATTTCTTGGGTAGTTT
GCAGTTTTAAAATTATGTTTTAAAATGGACTATCATATGCTTACCGTAACTTGAAAGTATTTCGATTTCT
TGGCTTTATATATCTTGTGGAAAGGACGAAACACCGTTGATAAGACTATTGGTCAGGTTTTAGAGCTAGA
AATAGCAAGTTAAAATAAGGCTAGTCCGTTATCAACTTGAAAAAGTGGCACCGAGTCGGTGCTTTTTTAA
GCTTGGCGTAACTAGATCTTGAGACAAATGGCAGTATTCATCCACAATTTTAAAAGAAAAGGGGGGATTG
GGGGGTACAGTGCAGGGGAAAGAATAGTAGACATAATAGCAACAGACATACAAACTAAAGAATTACAAAA
ACAAATTACAAAAATTCAAAATTTTCGGGTTTATTACAGGGACAGCAGAGATCCACTTTGGCGCCGGCTC
GAGGGGG
Features (pLannotate 1.2.2; 29 found; start..end, strand, type, name):
     14..80      +  CDS            small t antigen (fragment): SV40 (simian virus 40) small t antigen
    106..317     +  promoter       EF-1α core promoter: core promoter for human elongation factor EF-1α
    318..1256    +  intron         EF-1α intron A: intron upstream of the start codon of human EF-1α
   1278..1877    +  CDS            PuroR (fragment): puromycin N-acetyltransferase; pac from Streptomyces; confers resistance to puromycin
   1893..2481    +  misc_feature   WPRE: woodchuck hepatitis virus posttranscriptional regulatory element
   2532..2551    +  misc_feature   cPPT/CTS (fragment): central polypurine tract and central termination sequence of HIV-1
   2553..2786    +  LTR            3' LTR (ΔU3): self-inactivating 3' long terminal repeat (LTR) from HIV-1
   2864..2985    +  polyA_signal   SV40 poly(A) signal: SV40 polyadenylation signal
   3025..3160    +  rep_origin     SV40 ori: SV40 origin of replication
   3181..3199    -  promoter       T7 promoter: promoter for bacteriophage T7 RNA polymerase
   3207..3362    +  CDS            lacZα (fragment): LacZα fragment of β-galactosidase; lacZ fragment
   3367..3795    +  rep_origin     f1 ori (sequence partly withheld): f1 bacteriophage origin of replication; arrow indicates direction of (+) strand synthesis
   3848..3952    +  promoter       AmpR promoter: bla
   3953..4813    +  CDS            AmpR: β-lactamase; bla; confers resistance to ampicillin, carbenicillin, and related antibiotics
   4984..5572    +  rep_origin     ori: high-copy-number ColE1/pMB1/pBR322/pUC origin of replication
   5755..5847    +  CDS            lacI (fragment): lac repressor; lacI; The lac repressor binds to the lac operator to inhibit transcription in E. coli. This inhibition can be relieved by adding lactose or isopropyl-β-D-thiogalactopyranoside (IPTG).
   5860..5881    +  protein_bind   CAP binding site: CAP binding activates transcription in the presence of cAMP. E. coli catabolite activator protein
   5896..5926    +  promoter       lac promoter: promoter for the E. coli lac operon
   5934..5950    +  protein_bind   lac operator: The lac repressor binds to the lac operator to inhibit transcription in E. coli. This inhibition can be relieved by adding lactose or isopropyl-β-D-thiogalactopyranoside (IPTG). lac repressor encoded by lacI
   5995..6013    +  promoter       T3 promoter: promoter for bacteriophage T3 RNA polymerase
   6041..6267    +  promoter       RSV promoter: Rous sarcoma virus enhancer/promoter
   6268..6448    +  LTR            5' LTR (truncated): truncated 5' long terminal repeat (LTR) from HIV-1
   6495..6620    +  misc_feature   HIV-1 Ψ: packaging signal of human immunodeficiency virus type 1
   6604..6967    +  CDS            HIV-1 gag (fragment): gag protein from human immunodeficiency virus 1; gag
   7113..7346    +  misc_feature   RRE: The Rev response element (RRE) of HIV-1 allows for Rev-dependent mRNA export from the nucleus to the cytoplasm.
   7723..7749    +  CDS            Rev (fragment): human immunodeficiency virus 1 (HIV-1) Rev protein; rev; enhances nuclear export of unspliced and incompletely spliced viral mRNAs
   7753..7993    +  promoter       U6 promoter: RNA polymerase III promoter for human U6 snRNA
   8023..8098    +  misc_RNA       gRNA scaffold: guide RNA scaffold for the Streptococcus pyogenes CRISPR/Cas9 system
   8154..8271    +  misc_feature   cPPT/CTS: central polypurine tract and central termination sequence of HIV-1
