[The description below was written by a language model from this plasmid's Addgene catalogue record and pLannotate feature annotations shown in this document.]
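Description:
N4BP2 gRNA (BRDN0001146515) is a third-generation lentiviral single-guide RNA plasmid built on the lentiGuide-Puro backbone and designed to target the human N4BP2 gene (also known as B3BP). It is maintained in E. coli as a high-copy plasmid through a ColE1/pUC-type origin with ampicillin resistance (β-lactamase). The backbone also carries an f1 origin, an SV40 origin and poly(A) signal, and remnants of lac and T7/T3 promoter elements from the parental cloning vector.

The viral genome is transcribed from a chimeric RSV promoter fused to a truncated HIV-1 5' LTR, which makes packaging Tat-independent. This is followed by the Ψ packaging signal with a partial gag sequence, the Rev response element for nuclear export of the full-length RNA, and a central polypurine tract that aids nuclear import. The genome ends in a self-inactivating ΔU3 3' LTR. Two expression units sit between the LTRs. In the first, a human U6 RNA polymerase III promoter drives the N4BP2-specific 20-nt spacer joined to the Streptococcus pyogenes Cas9 guide scaffold. In the second, the EF-1α core promoter with its intron A drives puromycin N-acetyltransferase for selection of transduced mammalian cells, with a WPRE downstream to boost transcript expression.

The plasmid does not encode Cas9, so it is meant for use with a separate Cas9 lentivector or in cells that already express Cas9, for knockout of N4BP2. It belongs to a human kinome guide collection associated with work on optimized sgRNA design. The depositors note that the guide was designed against a GenBank reference sequence that has since been withdrawn.
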