Addgene plasmid #76337: N4BP2 gRNA (BRDN0001146515)
Purpose: 3rd generation lentiviral gRNA plasmid targeting human N4BP2
Depositing lab: John Doench & David Root. Depositing organization: Broad Institute. Publication: Optimized sgRNA design to maximize activity and minimize off-target effects of CRISPR-Cas9. Doench JG, Fusi N, Sullender M, Hegde M, Vaimberg EW, Donovan KF, Smith I, Tothova Z, Wilen C, Orchard R, Virgin HW, Listgarten J, Root DE. Nat Biotechnol. 2016 Jan 18. doi: 10.1038/nbt.3437. PubMed 26780180.
Backbone
  Vector backbone: lentiGuide-Puro
  Backbone manufacturer: Zhang Lab (Addgene plasmid # 52963)
  Vector type: Mammalian Expression, Lentiviral, CRISPR
  Selectable markers: Puromycin
Growth in bacteria
  Bacterial resistance: Ampicillin, 100 μg/mL
  Growth temperature: 37°C
  Growth strain: DH5alpha
  Copy number: High Copy
Gene/Insert
  Gene/Insert name: N4BP2 (alt name: N4BP2)
  gRNA/shRNA sequence: TTGATAAGACTATTGGTCAG
  Species: H. sapiens (human)
  Entrez Gene: N4BP2 (a.k.a. B3BP)
  Promoter: hU6
  Cloning method: Unknown
  Sequencing primers: 5′ U6-F; 3′ pS2-R
Terms and licenses: Academic/Nonprofit Terms; Industry Terms: Not Available to Industry
Depositor comments: The gRNA was designed to target a Genbank reference sequence which has since been removed from the database. Note that this plasmid does NOT contain Cas9. It should be used in conjunction with lentiCas9-Blast (Addgene #52962) or otherwise with cell lines already expressing Cas9. Browse the full kinome gRNA library at http://www.addgene.org/pooled-library/broadgpp-human-kinome/ or visit http://www.broadinstitute.org/rnai/public/ for detailed protocols and information.
How to cite: N4BP2 gRNA (BRDN0001146515) was a gift from John Doench & David Root (Addgene plasmid # 76337 ; http://n2t.net/addgene:76337 ; RRID:Addgene_76337)
