>Addgene plasmid #76337 | N4BP2 gRNA (BRDN0001146515) | depositor partial sequence | sequence record 143797 | Target Sequence
TTGATAAGACTATTGGTCAG
