>Addgene plasmid #76337 | N4BP2 gRNA (BRDN0001146515) | addgene partial sequence | sequence record 185647 | hU6-F
TAGAAAGTAATAATTTCTTGGGTAGTTTGCAGTTTTAAAATTATGTTTTAAAATGGACTATCATATGCTT
ACCGTAACTTGAAAGTATTTCGATTTCTTGGCTTTATATATCTTGTGGAAAGGACGAAACACCGTTGATA
AGACTATTGGTCAGGTTTTAGAGCTAGAAATAGCAAGTTAAAATAAGGCTAGTCCGTTATCAACTTGAAA
AAGTGGCACCGAGTCGGTGCTTTTTTAAGCTTGGCGTAACTAGATCTTGAGACAAATGGCAGTATTCATC
CACAATTTTAAAAGAAAAGGGGGGATTGGGGGGTACAGTGCAGGGGAAAGAATAGTAGACATAATAGCAA
CAGACATACAAACTAAAGAATTACAAAAACAAATTACAAAAATTCAAAATTTTCGGGTTTATTACAGGGA
CAGCAGAGATCCACTTTGGCGCCGGCTCGAGGGGGCCCGGGTGCAAAGATGGATAAAGTTTTAAACAGAG
AGGAATCTTTGCAGCTAATGGACCTTCTAGGTCTTGAAAGGAGTGGGAATTGGCTCCGGTGCCCGTCAGT
GGGCAGAGCG
